>Addgene plasmid #226450 | TOPO-ZNF84 | addgene full sequence | sequence record 455930 | Addgene NGS Result
CCTCTCCCCGCGCGTTGGCCGATTCATTAATGCAGCTGGCACGACAGGTTTCCCGACTGGAAAGCGGGCA
GTGAGCGCAACGCAATTAATGTGAGTTAGCTCACTCATTAGGCACCCCAGGCTTTACACTTTATGCTTCC
GGCTCGTATGTTGTGTGGAATTGTGAGCGGATAACAATTTCACACAGGAAACAGCTATGACCATGATTAC
GCCAAGCTTGGTACCGAGCTCGGATCCACTAGTAACGGCCGCCAGTGTGCTGGAATTCGCCCTTCTTACC
TATAATTCTCCCTACGACTCCAGTTATGGATCAACTTTACTTTTTTCTGTTAATTCTTACCTTCTTTCCA
TAAATATATTTAAATTTTTTCTGGTTTCCTCAACTGAAGTCAAACCAATTGAGTATTGGTGGGCCGGGCG
CGGTGGCTCACGCCTGTAATCCTAGCACTTTGGGAGGCCAAGGCGGGCGGATTGCCTGAGCTCAGGAGTT
CGCGACCAGCCTGGGCAACACGGTGACTCCCCGTCTCTACTAAAATACAAAAAAATTAGCCGGGCGTGGC
GGCGGGCGCCTGTAGTCCCAGCTACTCGGGAGGCTGAGGCAGAAGAATGGCGTCAACCCGGGAGGCGGAG
CTTGCAGTGAGCCGAGATCACGCCACTGCACTCCAGCCTGGGTGACAGAGCGAGACGCCGTCTCAAAAAA
ATATATATATATATTGGTGGATTCGGTTTCCCTTTATGTTTCTCAGAAAACCGTGTGAGCCCGTTTGGAG
TCACTGCGTCTCCAAGCGACAGGCACTTCCGGACGCGGGGCACTGTGGGAAGTTGAGTTCGCGGGGCTCC
TTCCTTCGCGCATGCGCACATGCACTCTTGGTAATGCTTGCAGGTGGCCCGTTCTTCCTCTTTGTCCTTC
GCTGCCACGTGAGAGGGGAGTGTACGCGTGTGCGCGCGTGCGAGTGTGCGCGTGTGCAGTCCCCGACTCG
TCCCGGCCCGTTCGGAGCCGCCCGAGAGCGCACAAAGGCCGACGGTTTGGGCGCGTGCGCGGGACACGGG
GGACGGGCGGTGTCACGTGATCGCGAGGCCGCGGGCGCGCGGGCGCGACTCGGCGGCGGCGTCTTTTGTG
AGTCCAGTGAGTTTATTGCGGGCCCGGCGCTGGGGGCTCCGGGAATGGCGGGGGAGGCGCGCGGGAGTGG
CCGCGGGGAGCTTCGGCTTCAAGGCCCTGGGCGTCCGCGCGCGGATGCGGGTCTGGGACGGGTTGGGGCT
GGGCCGGGTCGTGAAGATGCCGTGGGCCGCGGAGCTGCGCGGATTCTGGGCTGTGGGGCGGGCACGGCCT
TTCCGGAGGCGCCGCTCCTGGGCGTCCTTTCAGGCGGGCGTGGAGGCGCCAGCCTCGGGCGCGTTTAGCC
TCGACCTCGGGCCAGCCCGCTTGCCGCGCCGTGGCCCTAAGGAGCGGCTGCCCTGCTGGACCGCATCCAC
CAGCAGCCTGGCTCTGCCGCTATCGAAGGAGGCTTTTAAAGCGCTGGGGTTACAGGTGTGAGCCACCATT
CCTGGCCGTGTATTTTTTAATGGTTATATTTATTGACTGTTTTAAATTTTTTAAGTGACTTTTGCTTTTG
GTATGGTGTAGCGAAATCTCCCCTCAAATTATACATATATTCATTCACCTGTGGTTTTTTTTGTAGACAT
TCTTAGGGTTTCCATTATTTTAAAATTTAACCCACTGAAAGTAGTTGTATGAAATAGCTACGTTTATTTT
CTTTCAAATATTCTTGTATTCATTAAATAATTTAATTTTACTGATGGCTTTGAAGTGCTACATTTATTGC
ATGCTGACTCTTGCATATTTAGACAGTTCTGCTTTTTTTCATCTGTATAACTTCTCTGGAGCCAGTGTCA
AATGTTATAATGATTATAATTTGTATGTATTACAGTGGGCCTGTTCACACTCATTATTTTGTATTTCCAA
AAGCATCCAGGCCCGGTGTGGTAGGGCATGCCTGTAGCCCCAGCTACTCTGTAGGTTGAGGTAGGAGGAT
CACTTGAGCCCAGGAGTTCAGGGCTGCAGTGGGCTATGGTTATGCCATTGCACTTCAGCCTGGAGAACAC
AGTAAGACCCTGTCAAAAAAAAAAAAAGGTGTCCGAATTGTTCTTGAACCTTTTTTCTTACACATAAACT
TTAGAATTTTGAGATTCTGATCGGAGTCGAATGAGTTATATAAATCATTTGAGGTCAAATTATCTTCACA
ATCTGAAGTCTTCCTATCCCAGAATAAAATCGAATTATAAATTTCTTTAATTCTATTTTTATAGTTCTCA
TTGGTGTTTTTAGTATGCTTCATATGGGTCTTGAAGGGCGAATTCTGCAGATATCCATCACACTGGCGGC
CGCTCGAGCATGCATCTAGAGGGCCCAATTCGCCCTATAGTGAGTCGTATTACAATTCACTGGCCGTCGT
TTTACAACGTCGTGACTGGGAAAACCCTGGCGTTACCCAACTTAATCGCCTTGCAGCACATCCCCCTTTC
GCCAGCTGGCGTAATAGCGAAGAGGCCCGCACCGATCGCCCTTCCCAACAGTTGCGCAGCCTGAATGGCG
AATGG
[124 nt withheld, positions 2596-2719]
C
[91 nt withheld, positions 2721-2811]
A
[49 nt withheld, positions 2813-2861]
CCTTTGACGTTGGAGTCCACGTTCTTT
[37 nt withheld, positions 2889-2925]
ACCCTATCTCGGTCTATTCTTTTGATTTATAAGGGATTTTGCCGATTTCGGCCTATTGGTTAAAAAATGA
GCTGATTTAACAAAAATTTAACGCGAATTTTAACAAAATTCAGGGCGCAAGGGCTGCTAAAGGAAGCGGA
ACACGTAGAAAGCCAGTCCGCAGAAACGGTGCTGACCCCGGATGAATGTCAGCTACTGGGCTATCTGGAC
AAGGGAAAACGCAAGCGCAAAGAGAAAGCAGGTAGCTTGCAGTGGGCTTACATGGCGATAGCTAGACTGG
GCGGTTTTATGGACAGCAAGCGAACCGGAATTGCCAGCTGGGGCGCCCTCTGGTAAGGTTGGGAAGCCCT
GCAAAGTAAACTGGATGGCTTTCTTGCCGCCAAGGATCTGATGGCGCAGGGGATCAAGATCTGATCAAGA
GACAGGATGAGGATCGTTTCGCATGATTGAACAAGATGGATTGCACGCAGGTTCTCCGGCCGCTTGGGTG
GAGAGGCTATTCGGCTATGACTGGGCACAACAGACAATCGGCTGCTCTGATGCCGCCGTGTTCCGGCTGT
CAGCGCAGGGGCGCCCGGTTCTTTTTGTCAAGACCGACCTGTCCGGTGCCCTGAATGAACTGCAGGACGA
GGCAGCGCGGCTATCGTGGCTGGCCACGACGGGCGTTCCTTGCGCAGCTGTGCTCGACGTTGTCACTGAA
GCGGGAAGGGACTGGCTGCTATTGGGCGAAGTGCCGGGGCAGGATCTCCTGTCATCCCACCTTGCTCCTG
CCGAGAAAGTATCCATCATGGCTGATGCAATGCGGCGGCTGCATACGCTTGATCCGGCTACCTGCCCATT
CGACCACCAAGCGAAACATCGCATCGAGCGAGCACGTACTCGGATGGAAGCCGGTCTTGTCGATCAGGAT
GATCTGGACGAAGAGCATCAGGGGCTCGCGCCAGCCGAACTGTTCGCCAGGCTCAAGGCGCGCATGCCCG
ACGGCGAGGATCTCGTCGTGACCCATGGCGATGCCTGCTTGCCGAATATCATGGTGGAAAATGGCCGCTT
TTCTGGATTCATCGACTGTGGCCGGCTGGGTGTGGCGGACCGCTATCAGGACATAGCGTTGGCTACCCGT
GATATTGCTGAAGAGCTTGGCGGCGAATGGGCTGACCGCTTCCTCGTGCTTTACGGTATCGCCGCTCCCG
ATTCGCAGCGCATCGCCTTCTATCGCCTTCTTGACGAGTTCTTCTGAATTGAAAAAGGAAGAGTATGAGT
ATTCAACATTTCCGTGTCGCCCTTATTCCCTTTTTTGCGGCATTTTGCCTTCCTGTTTTTGCTCACCCAG
AAACGCTGGTGAAAGTAAAAGATGCTGAAGATCAGTTGGGTGCACGAGTGGGTTACATCGAACTGGATCT
CAACAGCGGTAAGATCCTTGAGAGTTTTCGCCCCGAAGAACGTTTTCCAATGATGAGCACTTTTAAAGTT
CTGCTATGTGGCGCGGTATTATCCCGTATTGACGCCGGGCAAGAGCAACTCGGTCGCCGCATACACTATT
CTCAGAATGACTTGGTTGAGTACTCACCAGTCACAGAAAAGCATCTTACGGATGGCATGACAGTAAGAGA
ATTATGCAGTGCTGCCATAACCATGAGTGATAACACTGCGGCCAACTTACTTCTGACAACGATCGGAGGA
CCGAAGGAGCTAACCGCTTTTTTGCACAACATGGGGGATCATGTAACTCGCCTTGATCGTTGGGAACCGG
AGCTGAATGAAGCCATACCAAACGACGAGCGTGACACCACGATGCCTGTAGCAATGGCAACAACGTTGCG
CAAACTATTAACTGGCGAACTACTTACTCTAGCTTCCCGGCAACAATTAATAGACTGGATGGAGGCGGAT
AAAGTTGCAGGACCACTTCTGCGCTCGGCCCTTCCGGCTGGCTGGTTTATTGCTGATAAATCTGGAGCCG
GTGAGCGTGGGTCTCGCGGTATCATTGCAGCACTGGGGCCAGATGGTAAGCCCTCCCGTATCGTAGTTAT
CTACACGACGGGGAGTCAGGCAACTATGGATGAACGAAATAGACAGATCGCTGAGATAGGTGCCTCACTG
ATTAAGCATTGGTAACTGTCAGACCAAGTTTACTCATATATACTTTAGATTGATTTAAAACTTCATTTTT
AATTTAAAAGGATCTAGGTGAAGATCCTTTTTGATAATCTCATGACCAAAATCCCTTAACGTGAGTTTTC
GTTCCACTGAGCGTCAGACCCCGTAGAAAAGATCAAAGGATCTTCTTGAGATCCTTTTTTTCTGCGCGTA
ATCTGCTGCTTGCAAACAAAAAAACCACCGCTACCAGCGGTGGTTTGTTTGCCGGATCAAGAGCTACCAA
CTCTTTTTCCGAAGGTAACTGGCTTCAGCAGAGCGCAGATACCAAATACTGTTCTTCTAGTGTAGCCGTA
GTTAGGCCACCACTTCAAGAACTCTGTAGCACCGCCTACATACCTCGCTCTGCTAATCCTGTTACCAGTG
GCTGCTGCCAGTGGCGATAAGTCGTGTCTTACCGGGTTGGACTCAAGACGATAGTTACCGGATAAGGCGC
AGCGGTCGGGCTGAACGGGGGGTTCGTGCACACAGCCCAGCTTGGAGCGAACGACCTACACCGAACTGAG
ATACCTACAGCGTGAGCTATGAGAAAGCGCCACGCTTCCCGAAGGGAGAAAGGCGGACAGGTATCCGGTA
AGCGGCAGGGTCGGAACAGGAGAGCGCACGAGGGAGCTTCCAGGGGGAAACGCCTGGTATCTTTATAGTC
CTGTCGGGTTTCGCCACCTCTGACTTGAGCGTCGATTTTTGTGATGCTCGTCAGGGGGGCGGAGCCTATG
GAAAAACGCCAGCAACGCGGCCTTTTTACGGTTCCTGGCCTTTTGCTGGCCTTTTGCTCACATGTTCTTT
CCTGCGTTATCCCCTGATTCTGTGGATAACCGTATTACCGCCTTTGAGTGAGCTGATACCGCTCGCCGCA
GCCGAACGACCGAGCGCAGCGAGTCAGTGAGCGAGGAAGCGGAAGAGCGCCCAATACGCAAACCG
Features (pLannotate 1.2.2; 14 found; start..end, strand, type, name):
     87..108     +  protein_bind   CAP binding site: CAP binding activates transcription in the presence of cAMP. E. coli catabolite activator protein
    123..153     +  promoter       lac promoter: promoter for the E. coli lac operon
    161..177     +  protein_bind   lac operator: The lac repressor binds to the lac operator to inhibit transcription in E. coli. This inhibition can be relieved by adding lactose or isopropyl-β-D-thiogalactopyranoside (IPTG). lac repressor encoded by lacI
    418..510     +  CDS            C8orf17 (fragment): MOST1_HUMAN - Experimental evidence at protein level: Swiss-Prot protein existence level 1. May be involved in cell survival, proliferation and progression of cancer cells. From Homo sapiens (Human).
    535..684     -  CDS            C9orf85 (fragment): CI085_HUMAN - Experimental evidence at protein level: Swiss-Prot protein existence level 1. From Homo sapiens (Human).
   2414..2432    -  promoter       T7 promoter: promoter for bacteriophage T7 RNA polymerase
   2435..2592    +  CDS            lacZα (fragment): LacZα fragment of β-galactosidase; lacZ fragment
   2596..3024    +  rep_origin     f1 ori (sequence partly withheld): f1 bacteriophage origin of replication; arrow indicates direction of (+) strand synthesis
   3037..3336    +  CDS            tnpA (fragment): TN5P_ECOLX - Also known as tnp. Experimental evidence at protein level: Swiss-Prot protein existence level 1. Mediates transposition of transposon Tn5 by a 'cut and paste' mechanism. First, the monomeric transposase binds the 19 bp inverted DNA repeats flanking the transposon. Then, dimerization of the DNA- bound transposase creates a synaptic DNA complex. After nicking of the first DNA strand, excision of the transposon proceeds through a series of intermediates. The transposase then mediates the insertion of the transposon at a new site by strand transfer. The activity of the wild- type tran
   3368..4159    +  CDS            neo: KKA2_KLEPN - Also known as kan, nptII. Experimental evidence at protein level: Swiss-Prot protein existence level 1. Resistance to kanamycin, neomycin, paromomycin, ribostamycin, butirosin and gentamicin B. From Klebsiella pneumoniae.
   4163..4179    +  promoter       AmpR promoter (fragment): bla
   4180..5040    +  CDS            AmpR: β-lactamase; bla; confers resistance to ampicillin, carbenicillin, and related antibiotics
   5211..5799    +  rep_origin     ori: high-copy-number ColE1/pMB1/pBR322/pUC origin of replication
   5982..74      +  CDS            lacI (fragment) (across the origin): lac repressor; lacI; The lac repressor binds to the lac operator to inhibit transcription in E. coli. This inhibition can be relieved by adding lactose or isopropyl-β-D-thiogalactopyranoside (IPTG).
