[The description below was written by a language model from this plasmid's Addgene catalogue record and pLannotate feature annotations shown in this document.]
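Description:
TOPO-ZNF84 is a bacterial cloning plasmid of about 6 kb built on the pCR2.1-TOPO backbone, into which a human ZNF84 (also known as HPF2) fragment was inserted by TOPO cloning. The stated purpose identifies the insert as the ZNF84 promoter region rather than coding sequence. The plasmid is maintained at high copy in E. coli through a ColE1/pUC-type origin and is selected with ampicillin via the β-lactamase gene. The feature table also shows an intact neo (kanamycin/neomycin phosphotransferase) gene, preceded by a remnant of Tn5 transposase sequence, which is typical of this backbone and offers a second possible selection.

The cloning site lies within the lacZα region, downstream of the CAP binding site, lac promoter and lac operator, with a T7 promoter facing back into the insert from the other side. The annotation does not label the insert itself. It presumably occupies the roughly 2.2 kb between the lac operator and the T7 promoter, most of which is unannotated. The short C8orf17 and C9orf85 "fragments" called in that interval are most likely incidental similarity matches in human genomic sequence rather than deliberate elements, though the record does not resolve this. No reporter or eukaryotic expression elements are present, so the plasmid is a storage and shuttle clone rather than an assay vector.

An f1 origin allows single-stranded DNA production and packaging with helper phage, consistent with the depositor's stated uses: a source for subcloning the ZNF84 promoter into other vectors, and M13 phage-based assays. The depositor notes that differences between their sequence and the repository's sequencing result have no functional consequence.
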