Addgene plasmid #226450: TOPO-ZNF84
Purpose: For subcloning of human ZNF84 promoter or for assays using M13 phage
Depositing lab: Glen Borchert. Depositing organization: University of South Alabama. Publication: Long G4-rich enhancers target promoters via a G4 DNA-based mechanism. DeMeis JD, Roberts JT, Delcher HA, Godang NL, Coley AB, Brown CL, Shaw MH, Naaz S, Dahal A, Alqudah SY, Nguyen KN, Nguyen AD, Paudel SS, Shell JE, Patil SS, Dang H, O'Neal WK, Knowles MR, Houserova D, Gillespie MN, Borchert GM. Nucleic Acids Res. 2025 Jan 11;53(2):gkae1180. doi: 10.1093/nar/gkae1180. PubMed 39658038.
Backbone
  Vector backbone: pCR2.1-Topo
  Vector type: Cloning vector
Growth in bacteria
  Bacterial resistance: Ampicillin, 100 μg/mL
  Growth temperature: 37°C
  Growth strain: DH5alpha
  Copy number: High Copy
Gene/Insert
  Gene/Insert name: ZNF84
  Species: H. sapiens (human)
  Mutation: No
  Entrez Gene: ZNF84 (a.k.a. HPF2)
  Cloning method: TOPO Cloning
Terms and licenses: Academic/Nonprofit Terms; Industry Terms: Not Available to Industry
Depositor comments: The discrepancies between the depositor's sequence and Addgene's sequences have no functional consequences.
How to cite: TOPO-ZNF84 was a gift from Glen Borchert (Addgene plasmid # 226450 ; http://n2t.net/addgene:226450 ; RRID:Addgene_226450)
