>Addgene plasmid #226450 | TOPO-ZNF84 | depositor partial sequence | sequence record 478232 | Topo-ZNF84
GTGACTTACCTATAATTCTCCCTACGACTCCAGTTATGGATCAACTTTACTTTTTTCTGTTAATTCTTAC
CTTCTTTCCATAAATATATTTAAATTTTTTCTGGTTTCCTCAACTGAAGTCAAACCAATTGAGTATTGGT
GGGCCGGGCGCGGTGGCTCACGCCTGTAATCCTAGCACTTTGGGAGGCCAAGGCGGGCGGATTGCCTGAG
CTCAGGAGTTCGCGACCAGCCTGGGCAACACGGTGACTCCCCGTCTCTACTAAAATACAAAAAAATTAGC
CGGGCGTGGCGGCGGGCGCCTGTAGTCCCAGCTACTCGGGAGGCTGAGGCAGAAGAATGGCGTCAACCCG
GGAGGCGGAGTTTGCAGTGAGCCGAGATCACGCCACTGCACTCCAGCCTGGGTGACAGAGCGAGACGCCG
TCTCAAGAAAATATATATATATATTGGTGGATTCGGTTTCCCTTTATGTTTCTCAGAAAACCGTGTGAGC
CCGTTTGGAGTCACTCCGTCTCCAAGCGACAGGCACTTCCGGACGCGGGGCACTGTGGGAAGTTGAGTTC
GCGGGGCTCCTTCCTTCGCGCATGCGCACATGCACTCTTGGTAATGCTTGCAGGTGGCCCGTTCTTCCTC
TTTGTCCTTCGCTGCCACGTGAGAGGGGAGTGTACGCGTGTGCGCGCGTGCGAGTGTGCGCGTGTGCAGT
CCCCGACTCGTCCCGGCCCGTTCGGAGCCGCCCGGGAGCGCACAAAGGCCGACGGTTTGGGCGCGTGCGC
GGGACACGGGGGACGGGCGGTGTCACGTGATCGCGAGGCCGCGGGCGCGCGGGCGCGACTCGGCGGCGGC
GTCTTTTGTGAGTTCAGTGAGTTTATTGCGGGCCCGGCGCTGGGGGCTCCGGGAATGGCGGGGGAGGCGC
GCGGGAGTGGCCGCGGGGAGCTTCGGCTTCAAGGCCCTGGGCGTCCGCGCGCGGATGCGGGTCTGGGGCG
GGTTGGGGCTGGGCCGGGTCGTGAAGATGCCGTGGGCCGCGGAGCTGCGCGGATTCTGGGCTGTGGGGCG
GGCACGGCCTTTCCGGAGGCGCCGCTCCTGGGCGTCCTTTCAGGCGGGCGTGGAGGCGCCAGCCTCGGGC
GCGTTTAGCCTCGGGCGCGTTTAGCCTCGACCTCGGGCCAGCCCGCTTGCCGCGCCGTGGCCCTAAGGAG
CGGCTGCCCTGCTGGACCGCATCCACCAGCAGCCTGGCTCTGCCGCTATCGAAGGAGGCTTTTAAAGCGC
TGGGGTTACAGGTGTGAGCCACCATTCCTGGCCGTGTATTTTTTAATGGTTATATTTATTGACTGTTTTA
AATTTTTTAAGTGACTTTTGCTTTTGGTATGGTGTAGCGAAATCTCCCCTCAAATTATACATATATTCAT
TCACCTGTGGTTTTTTTTTGTAGACATTCTTAGGGTTTCCATTATTTTAAAATTTAACCCACTGAAAGTA
GTTGTATGAAATAGCTACGTTTATTTTCTTTCAAATATTCTTGTATTCATTAAATAATTTAATTTTACTG
ATGGCTTTGAAATGCTACATTTATTGCATGCTGACTCTTGCATATTTAGACAGTTTGCTTTTTTTCATCT
GTATAACTTCTCTGGAGCCAGTGTCAAATGTTATAATGATTATAATTTGTATGTATTACAGTGGGCCTGT
TCACACTCATTATTTTGTATTTCCAAAAGCATCCAGGCCCGGTGTGGTAGGGCATGCCTGTAGCCCCAGC
TACTCTGTAGGTTGAGGTAGGAGGATCACTTGAGCCCAGGAGTTCAGGGCTGCAGTGAGCTATGGTTATG
CCATTGCACTTCAGCCTGGACAACACAGTAAGACCCTGTCAAAAAAAAAAAAAAAGTGTCCGAATTGTTC
TTGAACCTTTTTTCTTACACATAAACTTTAGAATTTTGAGATTCTGATTGGAGTCGATGA
